>Addgene plasmid #248876 | pETDuet::dddA11-MBP/dddI | addgene full sequence | sequence record 495453 | Addgene NGS Result
GTGAACATGATTGAGACTCTTCTGCCCGAAAACGCCAAGATGACCGTTGTTCCACCTGAAGGAGCGATAC
CAGTCAAGCGTGGCGCAACTGGTGAGACAAAAGTGTTTATTGGGAATAGCAATTCTCCGAAATCCCCCAC
GAAAGGAGGTTGTGAGAACCTGTACTTCCAGGGTGGCGGTTCCGGCGGAGGGTCGAAAATCGAAGAAGGT
AAACTGGTAATCTGGATTAACGGCGATAAAGGCTATAACGGTCTCGCTGAAGTCGGTAAGAAATTCGAGA
AAGATACCGGAATTAAAGTCACCGTTGAGCATCCGGATAAACTGGAAGAGAAATTCCCACAGGTTGCGGC
AACTGGCGATGGCCCTGACATTATCTTCTGGGCACACGACCGCTTTGGTGGCTACGCTCAATCTGGCCTG
TTGGCTGAAATCACCCCGGACAAAGCGTTCCAGGACAAGCTGTATCCGTTTACCTGGGATGCCGTACGTT
ACAACGGCAAGCTGATTGCTTACCCGATCGCTGTTGAAGCGTTATCGCTGATTTATAACAAAGATCTGCT
GCCGAACCCGCCAAAAACCTGGGAAGAGATCCCGGCGCTGGATAAAGAACTGAAAGCGAAAGGTAAGAGC
GCGCTGATGTTCAACCTGCAAGAACCGTACTTCACCTGGCCGCTGATTGCTGCTGACGGGGGTTATGCGT
TCAAGTATGAAAACGGCAAGTACGACATTAAAGACGTGGGCGTGGATAACGCTGGCGCGAAAGCGGGTCT
GACCTTCCTGGTTGACCTGATTAAAAACAAACACATGAATGCAGACACCGATTACTCCATCGCAGAAGCT
GCCTTTAATAAAGGCGAAACAGCGATGACCATCAACGGCCCGTGGGCATGGTCCAACATCGACACCAGCA
AAGTGAATTATGGTGTAACGGTACTGCCGACCTTCAAGGGTCAACCATCCAAACCGTTCGTTGGCGTGCT
GAGCGCAGGTATTAACGCCGCCAGTCCGAACAAAGAGCTGGCAAAAGAGTTCCTCGAAAACTATCTGCTG
ACTGATGAAGGTCTGGAAGCGGTTAATAAAGACAAACCGCTGGGTGCCGTAGCGCTGAAGTCTTACGAGG
AAGAGTTGGCGAAAGATCCACGTATTGCCGCCACCATGGAAAACGCCCAGAAAGGTGAAATCATGCCGAA
CATCCCGCAGATGTCCGCTTTCTGGTATGCCGTGCGTACTGCGGTGATCAACGCCGCCAGCGGTCGTCAG
ACTGTCGATGAAGCCCTGAAAGACGCGCAGACTTGAGCGGCCGCATAATGCTTAAGTCGAACAGAAAGTA
ATCGTATTGTACACGGCCGCATAATCGAAATTAATACGACTCACTATAGGGAAATTGTGAGCGGATAACA
ATTCCCCATCTTAGTATATTAGTTAAGTATAAGAAGGAGATATACATATGTACGCAGACGATTTCGACGG
CGAAATTGAGATCGATGAGGTTGATAGCTTGGTCGAGTTCCTCAGCAGAAGACCTGCATTTGACGCAAAT
AATTTTGTTTTGACGTTTGAGGAAAGTGGTTTTCCTCAATTGAATATTTTTGCAAAAAACGATATCGCCG
TTGTTTATTATATGGACATCGGCGAGAATTTCGTTTCGAAAGGCAATTCTGCGTCAGGTGGTACGGAGAA
GTTTTACGAGAATAAGCTTGGCGGGGAAGTAGACCTGTCGAAAGATTGCGTTGTGAGTAAAGAGCAAATG
ATTGAAGCGGCAAAGCAGTTTTTTGCTACGAAGCAACGGCCCGAGCAACTGACATGGAGCGAGTTGTAAA
GATCTCAATTGGATATCGGCCGGCCACGCGATCGCTGACGTCGGTACCCTCGAGTCTGGTAAAGAAACCG
CTGCTGCGAAATTTGAACGCCAGCACATGGACTCGTCTACTAGCGCAGCTTAATTAACCTAGGCTGCTGC
CACCGCTGAGCAATAACTAGCATAACCCCTTGGGGCCTCTAAACGGGTCTTGAGGGGTTTTTTGCTGAAA
GGAGGAACTATATCCGGATTGGCGAATGGG
[124 nt withheld, positions 2061-2184]
C
[91 nt withheld, positions 2186-2276]
A
[49 nt withheld, positions 2278-2326]
CCTTTGACGTTGGAGTCCACGTTCTTT
[37 nt withheld, positions 2354-2390]
ACCCTATCTCGGTCTATTCTTTTGATTTATAAGGGATTTTGCCGATTTCGGCCTATTGGTTAAAAAATGA
GCTGATTTAACAAAAATTTAACGCGAATTTTAACAAAATATTAACGTTTACAATTTCTGGCGGCACGATG
GCATGAGATTATCAAAAAGGATCTTCACCTAGATCCTTTTAAATTAAAAATGAAGTTTTAAATCAATCTA
AAGTATATATGAGTAAACTTGGTCTGACAGTTACCAATGCTTAATCAGTGAGGCACCTATCTCAGCGATC
TGTCTATTTCGTTCATCCATAGTTGCCTGACTCCCCGTCGTGTAGATAACTACGATACGGGAGGGCTTAC
CATCTGGCCCCAGTGCTGCAATGATACCGCGAGACCCACGCTCACCGGCTCCAGATTTATCAGCAATAAA
CCAGCCAGCCGGAAGGGCCGAGCGCAGAAGTGGTCCTGCAACTTTATCCGCCTCCATCCAGTCTATTAAT
TGTTGCCGGGAAGCTAGAGTAAGTAGTTCGCCAGTTAATAGTTTGCGCAACGTTGTTGCCATTGCTACAG
GCATCGTGGTGTCACGCTCGTCGTTTGGTATGGCTTCATTCAGCTCCGGTTCCCAACGATCAAGGCGAGT
TACATGATCCCCCATGTTGTGCAAAAAAGCGGTTAGCTCCTTCGGTCCTCCGATCGTTGTCAGAAGTAAG
TTGGCCGCAGTGTTATCACTCATGGTTATGGCAGCACTGCATAATTCTCTTACTGTCATGCCATCCGTAA
GATGCTTTTCTGTGACTGGTGAGTACTCAACCAAGTCATTCTGAGAATAGTGTATGCGGCGACCGAGTTG
CTCTTGCCCGGCGTCAATACGGGATAATACCGCGCCACATAGCAGAACTTTAAAAGTGCTCATCATTGGA
AAACGTTCTTCGGGGCGAAAACTCTCAAGGATCTTACCGCTGTTGAGATCCAGTTCGATGTAACCCACTC
GTGCACCCAACTGATCTTCAGCATCTTTTACTTTCACCAGCGTTTCTGGGTGAGCAAAAACAGGAAGGCA
AAATGCCGCAAAAAAGGGAATAAGGGCGACACGGAAATGTTGAATACTCATACTCTTCCTTTTTCAATCA
TGATTGAAGCATTTATCAGGGTTATTGTCTCATGAGCGGATACATATTTGAATGTATTTAGAAAAATAAA
CAAATAGGTCATGACCAAAATCCCTTAACGTGAGTTTTCGTTCCACTGAGCGTCAGACCCCGTAGAAAAG
ATCAAAGGATCTTCTTGAGATCCTTTTTTTCTGCGCGTAATCTGCTGCTTGCAAACAAAAAAACCACCGC
TACCAGCGGTGGTTTGTTTGCCGGATCAAGAGCTACCAACTCTTTTTCCGAAGGTAACTGGCTTCAGCAG
AGCGCAGATACCAAATACTGTCCTTCTAGTGTAGCCGTAGTTAGGCCACCACTTCAAGAACTCTGTAGCA
CCGCCTACATACCTCGCTCTGCTAATCCTGTTACCAGTGGCTGCTGCCAGTGGCGATAAGTCGTGTCTTA
CCGGGTTGGACTCAAGACGATAGTTACCGGATAAGGCGCAGCGGTCGGGCTGAACGGGGGGTTCGTGCAC
ACAGCCCAGCTTGGAGCGAACGACCTACACCGAACTGAGATACCTACAGCGTGAGCTATGAGAAAGCGCC
ACGCTTCCCGAAGGGAGAAAGGCGGACAGGTATCCGGTAAGCGGCAGGGTCGGAACAGGAGAGCGCACGA
GGGAGCTTCCAGGGGGAAACGCCTGGTATCTTTATAGTCCTGTCGGGTTTCGCCACCTCTGACTTGAGCG
TCGATTTTTGTGATGCTCGTCAGGGGGGCGGAGCCTATGGAAAAACGCCAGCAACGCGGCCTTTTTACGG
TTCCTGGCCTTTTGCTGGCCTTTTGCTCACATGTTCTTTCCTGCGTTATCCCCTGATTCTGTGGATAACC
GTATTACCGCCTTTGAGTGAGCTGATACCGCTCGCCGCAGCCGAACGACCGAGCGCAGCGAGTCAGTGAG
CGAGGAAGCGGAAGAGCGCCTGATGCGGTATTTTCTCCTTACGCATCTGTGCGGTATTTCACACCGCAAT
GGTGCACTCTCAGTACAATCTGCTCTGATGCCGCATAGTTAAGCCAGTATACACTCCGCTATCGCTACGT
GACTGGGTCATGGCTGCGCCCCGACACCCGCCAACACCCGCTGACGCGCCCTGACGGGCTTGTCTGCTCC
CGGCATCCGCTTACAGACAAGCTGTGACCGTCTCCGGGAGCTGCATGTGTCAGAGGTTTTCACCGTCATC
ACCGAAACGCGCGAGGCAGCTGCGGTAAAGCTCATCAGCGTGGTCGTGAAGCGATTCACAGATGTCTGCC
TGTTCATCCGCGTCCAGCTCGTTGAGTTTCTCCAGAAGCGTTAATGTCTGGCTTCTGATAAAGCGGGCCA
TGTTAAGGGCGGTTTTTTCCTGTTTGGTCACTGATGCCTCCGTGTAAGGGGGATTTCTGTTCATGGGGGT
AATGATACCGATGAAACGAGAGAGGATGCTCACGATACGGGTTACTGATGATGAACATGCCCGGTTACTG
GAACGTTGTGAGGGTAAACAACTGGCGGTATGGATGCGGCGGGACCAGAGAAAAATCACTCAGGGTCAAT
GCCAGCGCTTCGTTAATACAGATGTAGGTGTTCCACAGGGTAGCCAGCAGCATCCTGCGATGCAGATCCG
GAACATAATGGTGCAGGGCGCTGACTTCCGCGTTTCCAGACTTTACGAAACACGGAAACCGAAGACCATT
CATGTTGTTGCTCAGGTCGCAGACGTTTTGCAGCAGCAGTCGCTTCACGTTCGCTCGCGTATCGGTGATT
CATTCTGCTAACCAGTAAGGCAACCCCGCCAGCCTAGCCGGGTCCTCAACGACAGGAGCACGATCATGCT
AGTCATGCCCCGCGCCCACCGGAAGGAGCTGACTGGGTTGAAGGCTCTCAAGGGCATCGGTCGAGATCCC
GGTGCCTAATGAGTGAGCTAACTTACATTAATTGCGTTGCGCTCACTGCCCGCTTTCCAGTCGGGAAACC
TGTCGTGCCAGCTGCATTAATGAATCGGCCAACGCGCGGGGAGAGGCGGTTTGCGTATTGGGCGCCAGGG
TGGTTTTTCTTTTCACCAGTGAGACGGGCAACAGCTGATTGCCCTTCACCGCCTGGCCCTGAGAGAGTTG
CAGCAAGCGGTCCACGCTGGTTTGCCCCAGCAGGCGAAAATCCTGTTTGATGGTGGTTAACGGCGGGATA
TAACATGAGCTGTCTTCGGTATCGTCGTATCCCACTACCGAGATGTCCGCACCAACGCGCAGCCCGGACT
CGGTAATGGCGCGCATTGCGCCCAGCGCCATCTGATCGTTGGCAACCAGCATCGCAGTGGGAACGATGCC
CTCATTCAGCATTTGCATGGTTTGTTGAAAACCGGACATGGCACTCCAGTCGCCTTCCCGTTCCGCTATC
GGCTGAATTTGATTGCGAGTGAGATATTTATGCCAGCCAGCCAGACGCAGACGCGCCGAGACAGAACTTA
ATGGGCCCGCTAACAGCGCGATTTGCTGGTGACCCAATGCGACCAGATGCTCCACGCCCAGTCGCGTACC
GTCTTCATGGGAGAAAATAATACTGTTGATGGGTGTCTGGTCAGAGACATCAAGAAATAACGCCGGAACA
TTAGTGCAGGCAGCTTCCACAGCAATGGCATCCTGGTCATCCAGCGGATAGTTAATGATCAGCCCACTGA
CGCGTTGCGCGAGAAGATTGTGCACCGCCGCTTTACAGGCTTCGACGCCGCTTCGTTCTACCATCGACAC
CACCACGCTGGCACCCAGTTGATCGGCGCGAGATTTAATCGCCGCGACAATTTGCGACGGCGCGTGCAGG
GCCAGACTGGAGGTGGCAACGCCAATCAGCAACGACTGTTTGCCCGCCAGTTGTTGTGCCACGCGGTTGG
GAATGTAATTCAGCTCCGCCATCGCCGCTTCCACTTTTTCCCGCGTTTTCGCAGAAACGTGGCTGGCCTG
GTTCACCACGCGGGAAACGGTCTGATAAGAGACACCGGCATACTCTGCGACATCGTATAACGTTACTGGT
TTCACATTCACCACCCTGAATTGACTCTCTTCCGGGCGCTATCATGCCATACCGCGAAAGGTTTTGCGCC
ATTCGATGGTGTCCGGGATCTCGACGCTCTCCCTTATGCGACTCCTGCATTAGGAAGCAGCCCAGTAGTA
GGTTGAGGCCGTTGAGCACCGCCGCCGCAAGGAATGGTGCATGCAAGGAGATGGCGCCCAACAGTCCCCC
GGCCACGGGGCCTGCCACCATACCCACGCCGAAACAAGCGCTCATGAGCCCGAAGTGGCGAGCCCGATCT
TCCCCATCGGTGATGTCGGCGATATAGGCGCCAGCAACCGCACCTGTGGCGCCGGTGATGCCGGCCACGA
TGCGTCCGGCGTAGAGGATCGAGATCGATCTCGATCCCGCGAAATTAATACGACTCACTATAGGGGAATT
GTGAGCGGATAACAATTCCCCTCTAGAAATAATTTTGTTTAACTTTAAGAAGGAGATATACCATGGGCAG
CAGCCATCACCATCATCACCACAGCCAGGATCCGATAGGACTCAACGGTGGGGCGAACGTCTATCATTAC
GCACCTAACCCGGTTGGATGGGTCGATCCGTGGGGTTTGGCCGGCAGTTACGCGCTTGGCCCCTATCAGA
TTTCCGCTCCGCAGTTGCCGGCATATAATGGACAGACGGTCGGAACGTTCTACTACGTGAATGACGCAGG
TGGCCTTGAATCCAAGGTGTTCATTTCTGGCGGACCTACTCCATACCCCAACTACGTCTCTGCCGGGCAC
GTTGAAGGTCAGTCCGCCTTATTTATGCGCGATAACGGAATTTCTGAAGGTTTGGTATTCCACAATAACC
CTAAAGGAACGTGCGGGTTCTGC
Features (pLannotate 1.2.2; 23 found; start..end, strand, type, name):
    195..1293    +  CDS            MBP (fragment): maltose binding protein from E. coli; malE (mutated); This version of the gene does not encode a signal sequence, so MBP will remain in the cytosol.
   1362..1380    +  promoter       T7 promoter: promoter for bacteriophage T7 RNA polymerase
   1385..1401    +  protein_bind   lac operator: The lac repressor binds to the lac operator to inhibit transcription in E. coli. This inhibition can be relieved by adding lactose or isopropyl-β-D-thiogalactopyranoside (IPTG). lac repressor encoded by lacI
   1448..1816    +  CDS            dddI: DDDI_BURC1 - Experimental evidence at protein level: Swiss-Prot protein existence level 1. Immunity protein component of a toxin-immunity protein module, which functions as a cellular contact-dependent growth inhibition (CDI) system. CDI modules allow bacteria to communicate with and inhibit the growth of closely related neighboring bacteria in a contact-dependent fashion. Bacteria that have this module inhibit or kill bacteria without it, giving them a growth advantage. Specifically inhibits the toxic activity of cognate toxin DddA (C-terminal 163 residue fragment) upon expression in E.coli.
   1881..1922    +  CDS            S-Tag (fragment): affinity and epitope tag derived from pancreatic ribonuclease A
   1952..1969    +  CDS            SET1 (fragment): solubility-enhancement tag derived from T7 phage gene 10B
   1977..2024    +  terminator     T7 terminator: transcription terminator for bacteriophage T7 RNA polymerase
   2061..2516    +  rep_origin     f1 ori (sequence partly withheld): f1 bacteriophage origin of replication; arrow indicates direction of (+) strand synthesis
   2631..3491    -  CDS            AmpR: β-lactamase; bla; confers resistance to ampicillin, carbenicillin, and related antibiotics
   3492..3584    -  promoter       AmpR promoter: bla
   3665..4253    +  rep_origin     ori: high-copy-number ColE1/pMB1/pBR322/pUC origin of replication
   4439..4578    -  misc_feature   bom: basis of mobility region from pBR322
   4680..4871    -  CDS            rop: Rop protein, which maintains plasmids at low copy number; rop
   4888..5268    +  CDS            YPB1_ECOLX: Protein predicted: Swiss-Prot protein existence level 4. From Escherichia coli.
   5330..5394    -  CDS            TcR (fragment): tetracycline efflux protein; tet; confers resistance to tetracycline
   5409..5430    -  protein_bind   CAP binding site: CAP binding activates transcription in the presence of cAMP. E. coli catabolite activator protein
   5443..6525    -  CDS            lacI: lac repressor; lacI; The lac repressor binds to the lac operator to inhibit transcription in E. coli. This inhibition can be relieved by adding lactose or isopropyl-β-D-thiogalactopyranoside (IPTG).
   6526..6603    -  promoter       lacI promoter: lacI
   6611..6890    -  CDS            TcR (fragment): tetracycline efflux protein; tet; confers resistance to tetracycline
   6916..6934    +  promoter       T7 promoter: promoter for bacteriophage T7 RNA polymerase
   6935..6959    +  protein_bind   lac operator: The lac repressor binds to the lac operator to inhibit transcription in E. coli. This inhibition can be relieved by adding lactose or isopropyl-β-D-thiogalactopyranoside (IPTG). lac repressor encoded by lacI
   6974..6996    +  RBS            RBS: efficient ribosome binding site from bacteriophage T7 gene 10 (Olins and Rangwala, 1989)
   7036..153     +  CDS            dddA (fragment) (across the origin): DDDA_BURC1 - Experimental evidence at protein level: Swiss-Prot protein existence level 1. Toxic component of a toxin-immunity protein module, which functions as a cellular contact-dependent growth inhibition (CDI) system. CDI modules allow bacteria to communicate with and inhibit the growth of closely related neighboring bacteria in a contact-dependent fashion. Bacteria that have this module inhibit or kill bacteria without it, giving them a growth advantage. Probably specifically inhibited by cognate immunity protein DddI (Probable). The C-terminal 163 residue fragment has double-stranded DN
