[The description below was written by a language model from this plasmid's Addgene catalogue record and pLannotate feature annotations shown in this document.]
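Description:
pETDuet::dddA11-MBP/dddI is a 7,383-nt bacterial co-expression plasmid built on the pETDuet backbone, designed to produce the double-stranded DNA deaminase variant DddA11 together with its cognate immunity protein for protein purification. It is maintained in E. coli through a ColE1/pBR322-type origin accompanied by the bom region and the rop gene, which holds copy number down. The catalogue entry itself lists copy number as unknown. Selection is by ampicillin via the β-lactamase gene. An f1 origin is also present, along with short remnants of a tetracycline resistance gene that are backbone carry-over rather than functional markers.

The payload uses the two T7 promoter/lac operator cassettes typical of Duet vectors. The first cassette, with a T7 gene 10 ribosome binding site, drives a fusion recorded as 6His-DddA11-TEV-GS linker-MBP. The annotation detects the DddA toxin-domain fragment, which spans the sequence origin, followed by a cytosolic, signal-sequence-free maltose binding protein. The His tag, TEV site and linker are named in the catalogue but not individually annotated. The second cassette expresses DddI, the Burkholderia immunity protein that neutralises DddA's toxic deaminase activity, allowing the host to tolerate expression of the enzyme. An S-Tag fragment and a T7 terminator lie downstream of dddI; whether the tag is fused to DddI is not stated. A plasmid-borne lacI supplies repressor, so expression is IPTG-inducible in a host providing T7 RNA polymerase. The His and MBP tags would support affinity purification and solubility, and the associated publication applies a double-stranded DNA deaminase to chromatin accessibility profiling.
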