Addgene plasmid #248876: pETDuet::dddA11-MBP/dddI
Purpose: Expression of DddA11-MBP and its immunity protein in bacterial cells for protein purification
Depositing lab: Brian Liau. Depositing organization: Harvard University. Publication: Coupling CRISPR scanning with targeted chromatin accessibility profiling using a double-stranded DNA deaminase. Roh H, Shen SP, Hu Y, Kwok HS, Siegenfeld AP, Lee C, Zepeda MU, Guo CJ, Roseman SA, Comenho C, Sankaran VG, Buenrostro JD, Liau BB. Nat Methods. 2025 Oct;22(10):2083-2093. doi: 10.1038/s41592-025-02811-2. Epub 2025 Sep 11. PubMed 40935921.
Backbone
  Vector backbone: pETDuet
  Vector type: Bacterial Expression
Growth in bacteria
  Bacterial resistance: Ampicillin, 100 μg/mL
  Growth temperature: 30°C
  Growth strain: DH5alpha
  Copy number: Unknown
Gene/Insert
  Gene/Insert name: 6His-DddA11-TEV-GSlinker-MBP, DddI
Terms and licenses: Academic/Nonprofit Terms; Industry Terms: Not Available to Industry
How to cite: pETDuet::dddA11-MBP/dddI was a gift from Brian Liau (Addgene plasmid # 248876 ; http://n2t.net/addgene:248876 ; RRID:Addgene_248876)
